>Addgene plasmid #125451 | Lenti-(BB)-hPGK-KRAB-dCas9-P2A-BlastR ZBED3-TSS-guide4 | addgene full sequence | sequence record 251370 | Addgene NGS Result
GTTTTAGAGCTAGAAATAGCAAGTTAAAATAAGGCTAGTCCGTTATCAACTTGAAAAAGTGGCACCGAGT
CGGTGCTTTTTTGAATTCGCTAGCTAGGTCTTGAAAGGGGTTGGGGTTGCGCCTTTTCCAAGGCAGCCCT
GGGTTTGCGCAGGGACGCGGCTGCTCTGGGCGTGGTTCCGGGAAACGCAGCGGCGCCGACCCTGGGTCTC
GCACATTCTTCACGTCCGTTCGCAGCGTCACCCGGATCTTCGCCGCTACCCTTGTGGGCCCCCCGGCGAC
GCTTCCTGCTCCGCCCCTAAGTCGGGAAGGTTCCTTGCGGTTCGCGGCGTGCCGGACGTGACAAACGGAA
GCCGCACGTCTCACTAGTACCCTCGCAGACGGACAGCGCCAGGGAGCAATGGCAGCGCGCCGACCGCGAT
GGGCTGTGGCCAATAGCGGCTGCTCAGCAGGGCGCGCCGAGAGCAGCGGCCGGGAAGGGGCGGTGCGGGA
GGCGGGGTGTGGGGCGGTAGTGTGGGCCCTGTTCCTGCCCGCGCGGTGTTCCGCATTCTGCAAGCCTCCG
GAGCGCACGTCGGCAGTCGGCTCCCTCGTTGACCGAATCACCGACCTCTCTCCCCAGGACCGGTGATCCG
CCACCATGGATGCTAAGTCACTAACTGCCTGGTCCCGGACACTGGTGACCTTCAAGGATGTATTTGTGGA
CTTCACCAGGGAGGAGTGGAAGCTGCTGGACACTGCTCAGCAGATCGTGTACAGAAATGTGATGCTGGAG
AACTATAAGAACCTGGTTTCCTTGGGTTATCAGCTTACTAAGCCAGATGTGATCCTCCGGTTGGAGAAGG
GAGAAGAGCCCGGCGGTTCCGGCGGAGGGTCGATGGACAAGAAGTACAGCATCGGCCTGGCCATCGGCAC
CAACTCTGTCGGCTGGGCCGTGATCACCGACGAGTACAAGGTGCCCAGCAAGAAATTCAAGGTGCTGGGC
AACACCGACCGGCACAGCATCAAGAAGAACCTGATCGGCGCCCTGCTGTTCGACAGCGGAGAAACAGCCG
AGGCCACCCGGCTGAAGAGAACCGCCAGAAGAAGATACACCAGACGGAAGAACCGGATCTGCTATCTGCA
AGAGATCTTCAGCAACGAGATGGCCAAGGTGGACGACAGCTTCTTCCACAGACTGGAAGAGTCCTTCCTG
GTGGAAGAGGATAAGAAGCACGAGCGGCACCCCATCTTCGGCAACATCGTGGACGAGGTGGCCTACCACG
AGAAGTACCCCACCATCTACCACCTGAGAAAGAAACTGGTGGACAGCACCGACAAGGCCGACCTGCGGCT
GATCTATCTGGCCCTGGCCCACATGATCAAGTTCCGGGGCCACTTCCTGATCGAGGGCGACCTGAACCCC
GACAACAGCGACGTGGACAAGCTGTTCATCCAGCTGGTGCAGACCTACAACCAGCTGTTCGAGGAAAACC
CCATCAACGCCAGCGGCGTGGACGCCAAGGCCATCCTGTCTGCCAGACTGAGCAAGAGCAGACGGCTGGA
AAATCTGATCGCCCAGCTGCCCGGCGAGAAGAAGAATGGCCTGTTCGGCAACCTGATTGCCCTGAGCCTG
GGCCTGACCCCCAACTTCAAGAGCAACTTCGACCTGGCCGAGGATGCCAAACTGCAGCTGAGCAAGGACA
CCTACGACGACGACCTGGACAACCTGCTGGCCCAGATCGGCGACCAGTACGCCGACCTGTTTCTGGCCGC
CAAGAACCTGTCCGACGCCATCCTGCTGAGCGACATCCTGAGAGTGAACACCGAGATCACCAAGGCCCCC
CTGAGCGCCTCTATGATCAAGAGATACGACGAGCACCACCAGGACCTGACCCTGCTGAAAGCTCTCGTGC
GGCAGCAGCTGCCTGAGAAGTACAAAGAGATTTTCTTCGACCAGAGCAAGAACGGCTACGCCGGCTACAT
CGATGGCGGAGCCAGCCAGGAAGAGTTCTACAAGTTCATCAAGCCCATCCTGGAAAAGATGGACGGCACC
GAGGAACTGCTCGTGAAGCTGAACAGAGAGGACCTGCTGCGGAAGCAGCGGACCTTCGACAACGGCAGCA
TCCCCCACCAGATCCACCTGGGAGAGCTGCACGCCATTCTGCGGCGGCAGGAAGATTTTTACCCATTCCT
GAAGGACAACCGGGAAAAGATCGAGAAGATCCTGACCTTCCGCATCCCCTACTACGTGGGCCCTCTGGCC
AGGGGAAACAGCAGATTCGCCTGGATGACCAGAAAGAGCGAGGAAACCATCACCCCCTGGAACTTCGAGG
AAGTGGTGGACAAGGGCGCCAGCGCCCAGAGCTTCATCGAGCGGATGACCAACTTCGATAAGAACCTGCC
CAACGAGAAGGTGCTGCCCAAGCACAGCCTGCTGTACGAGTACTTCACCGTGTACAACGAGCTGACCAAA
GTGAAATACGTGACCGAGGGAATGAGAAAGCCCGCCTTCCTGAGCGGCGAGCAGAAAAAAGCCATCGTGG
ACCTGCTGTTCAAGACCAACCGGAAAGTGACCGTGAAGCAGCTGAAAGAGGACTACTTCAAGAAAATCGA
GTGCTTCGACTCCGTGGAAATCTCCGGCGTGGAAGATCGGTTCAACGCCTCCCTGGGCACATACCACGAT
CTGCTGAAAATTATCAAGGACAAGGACTTCCTGGACAATGAGGAAAACGAGGACATTCTGGAAGATATCG
TGCTGACCCTGACACTGTTTGAGGACAGAGAGATGATCGAGGAACGGCTGAAAACCTATGCCCACCTGTT
CGACGACAAAGTGATGAAGCAGCTGAAGCGGCGGAGATACACCGGCTGGGGCAGGCTGAGCCGGAAGCTG
ATCAACGGCATCCGGGACAAGCAGTCCGGCAAGACAATCCTGGATTTCCTGAAGTCCGACGGCTTCGCCA
ACAGAAACTTCATGCAGCTGATCCACGACGACAGCCTGACCTTTAAAGAGGACATCCAGAAAGCCCAGGT
GTCCGGCCAGGGCGATAGCCTGCACGAGCACATTGCCAATCTGGCCGGCAGCCCCGCCATTAAGAAGGGC
ATCCTGCAGACAGTGAAGGTGGTGGACGAGCTCGTGAAAGTGATGGGCCGGCACAAGCCCGAGAACATCG
TGATCGAAATGGCCAGAGAGAACCAGACCACCCAGAAGGGACAGAAGAACAGCCGCGAGAGAATGAAGCG
GATCGAAGAGGGCATCAAAGAGCTGGGCAGCCAGATCCTGAAAGAACACCCCGTGGAAAACACCCAGCTG
CAGAACGAGAAGCTGTACCTGTACTACCTGCAGAATGGGCGGGATATGTACGTGGACCAGGAACTGGACA
TCAACCGGCTGTCCGACTACGATGTGGACGCTATCGTGCCTCAGAGCTTTCTGAAGGACGACTCCATCGA
TAACAAAGTGCTGACTCGGAGCGACAAGAACCGGGGCAAGAGCGACAACGTGCCCTCCGAAGAGGTCGTG
AAGAAGATGAAGAACTACTGGCGCCAGCTGCTGAATGCCAAGCTGATTACCCAGAGGAAGTTCGACAATC
TGACCAAGGCCGAGAGAGGCGGCCTGAGCGAACTGGATAAGGCCGGCTTCATCAAGAGACAGCTGGTGGA
AACCCGGCAGATCACAAAGCACGTGGCACAGATCCTGGACTCCCGGATGAACACTAAGTACGACGAGAAC
GACAAACTGATCCGGGAAGTGAAAGTGATCACCCTGAAGTCCAAGCTGGTGTCCGATTTCCGGAAGGATT
TCCAGTTTTACAAAGTGCGCGAGATCAACAACTACCACCACGCCCACGACGCCTACCTGAACGCCGTCGT
GGGAACCGCCCTGATCAAAAAGTACCCTAAGCTGGAAAGCGAGTTCGTGTACGGCGACTACAAGGTGTAC
GACGTGCGGAAGATGATCGCCAAGAGCGAGCAGGAAATCGGCAAGGCTACCGCCAAGTACTTCTTCTACA
GCAACATCATGAACTTTTTCAAGACCGAGATTACCCTGGCCAACGGCGAGATCCGGAAGCGGCCTCTGAT
CGAGACAAACGGCGAAACAGGCGAGATCGTGTGGGATAAGGGCCGGGACTTTGCCACCGTGCGGAAAGTG
CTGTCTATGCCCCAAGTGAATATCGTGAAAAAGACCGAGGTGCAGACAGGCGGCTTCAGCAAAGAGTCTA
TCCTGCCCAAGAGGAACAGCGACAAGCTGATCGCCAGAAAGAAGGACTGGGACCCTAAGAAGTACGGCGG
CTTCGACAGCCCCACCGTGGCCTATTCTGTGCTGGTGGTGGCCAAAGTGGAAAAGGGCAAGTCCAAGAAA
CTGAAGAGTGTGAAAGAGCTGCTGGGGATCACCATCATGGAAAGAAGCAGCTTCGAGAAGAATCCCATCG
ACTTTCTGGAAGCCAAGGGCTACAAAGAAGTGAAAAAGGACCTGATCATCAAGCTGCCTAAGTACTCCCT
GTTCGAGCTGGAAAACGGCCGGAAGAGAATGCTGGCCTCTGCCGGCGAACTGCAGAAGGGAAACGAACTG
GCCCTGCCCTCCAAATATGTGAACTTCCTGTACCTGGCCAGCCACTATGAGAAGCTGAAGGGCTCCCCCG
AGGATAATGAGCAGAAACAGCTGTTTGTGGAACAGCACAAACACTACCTGGACGAGATCATCGAGCAGAT
CAGCGAGTTCTCCAAGAGAGTGATCCTGGCCGACGCTAATCTGGACAAGGTGCTGAGCGCCTACAACAAG
CACAGAGACAAGCCTATCAGAGAGCAGGCCGAGAATATCATCCACCTGTTTACCCTGACCAGTCTGGGAG
CCCCTGCCGCCTTCAAGTACTTTGACACCACCATCGACCGGAAGAGGTACACCAGCACCAAAGAGGTGCT
GGACGCCACCCTGATCCACCAGAGCATCACCGGCCTGTACGAGACACGGATCGACCTGTCTCAGCTGGGA
GGCGACGCCTATCCCTATGACGTGCCCGATTATGCCAGCCTGGGCAGCGGCTCCCCCAAGAAAAAACGCA
AGGTGGAAGATCCTAAGAAAAAGCGGAAAGTGGACGGCATTGGTAGTGGGAGCAACGGCAGCAGCGGGGA
TCCGGCCGCAACAAACTTCTCTCTGCTGAAACAAGCCGGAGATGTCGAAGAGAATCCTGGACCGATGGCC
AAGCCTTTGTCTCAAGAAGAATCCACCCTCATTGAAAGAGCAACGGCTACAATCAACAGCATCCCCATCT
CTGAAGACTACAGCGTCGCCAGCGCAGCTCTCTCTAGCGACGGCCGCATCTTCACTGGTGTCAATGTATA
TCATTTTACTGGGGGACCTTGTGCAGAACTCGTGGTGCTGGGCACTGCTGCTGCTGCGGCAGCTGGCAAC
CTGACTTGTATCGTCGCGATCGGAAATGAGAACAGGGGCATCTTGAGCCCCTGCGGACGGTGCCGACAGG
TGCTTCTCGATCTGCATCCTGGGATCAAAGCCATAGTGAAGGACAGTGATGGACAGCCGACGGCAGTTGG
GATTCGTGAATTGCTGCCCTCTGGTTATGTGTGGGAGGGCTAAGAATTCGATATCAAGCTTATCGGTAAT
CAACCTCTGGATTACAAAATTTGTGAAAGATTGACTGGTATTCTTAACTATGTTGCTCCTTTTACGCTAT
GTGGATACGCTGCTTTAATGCCTTTGTATCATGCTATTGCTTCCCGTATGGCTTTCATTTTCTCCTCCTT
GTATAAATCCTGGTTGCTGTCTCTTTATGAGGAGTTGTGGCCCGTTGTCAGGCAACGTGGCGTGGTGTGC
ACTGTGTTTGCTGACGCAACCCCCACTGGTTGGGGCATTGCCACCACCTGTCAGCTCCTTTCCGGGACTT
TCGCTTTCCCCCTCCCTATTGCCACGGCGGAACTCATCGCCGCCTGCCTTGCCCGCTGCTGGACAGGGGC
TCGGCTGTTGGGCACTGACAATTCCGTGGTGTTGTCGGGGAAATCATCGTCCTTTCCTTGGCTGCTCGCC
TGTGTTGCCACCTGGATTCTGCGCGGGACGTCCTTCTGCTACGTCCCTTCGGCCCTCAATCCAGCGGACC
TTCCTTCCCGCGGCCTGCTGCCGGCTCTGCGGCCTCTTCCGCGTCTTCGCCTTCGCCCTCAGACGAGTCG
GATCTCCCTTTGGGCCGCCTCCCCGCGTCGACTTTAAGACCAATGACTTACAAGGCAGCTGTAGATCTTA
GCCACTTTTTAAAAGAAAAGGGGGGACTGGAAGGGCTAATTCACTCCCAACGAAGACAAGATCTGCTTTT
TGCTTGTACTGGGTCTCTCTGGTTAGACCAGATCTGAGCCTGGGAGCTCTCTGGCTAACTAGGGAACCCA
CTGCTTAAGCCTCAATAAAGCTTGCCTTGAGTGCTTCAAGTAGTGTGTGCCCGTCTGTTGTGTGACTCTG
GTAACTAGAGATCCCTCAGACCCTTTTAGTCAGTGTGGAAAATCTCTAGCAGGGCCCGTTTAAACCCGCT
GATCAGCCTCGACTGTGCCTTCTAGTTGCCAGCCATCTGTTGTTTGCCCCTCCCCCGTGCCTTCCTTGAC
CCTGGAAGGTGCCACTCCCACTGTCCTTTCCTAATAAAATGAGGAAATTGCATCGCATTGTCTGAGTAGG
TGTCATTCTATTCTGGGGGGTGGGGTGGGGCAGGACAGCAAGGGGGAGGATTGGGAAGACAATAGCAGGC
ATGCTGGGGATGCGGTGGGCTCTATGGCTTCTGAGGCGGAAAGAACCAGCTGGGGCTCTAGGGGGTATCC
CC
[124 nt withheld, positions 6793-6916]
C
[91 nt withheld, positions 6918-7008]
A
[49 nt withheld, positions 7010-7058]
CCTTTGACGTTGGAGTCCACGTTCTTT
[37 nt withheld, positions 7086-7122]
ACCCTATCTCGGTCTATTCTTTTGATTTATAAGGGATTTTGCCGATTTCGGCCTATTGGTTAAAAAATGA
GCTGATTTAACAAAAATTTAACGCGAATTAATTCTGTGGAATGTGTGTCAGTTAGGGTGTGGAAAGTCCC
CAGGCTCCCCAGCAGGCAGAAGTATGCAAAGCATGCATCTCAATTAGTCAGCAACCAGGTGTGGAAAGTC
CCCAGGCTCCCCAGCAGGCAGAAGTATGCAAAGCATGCATCTCAATTAGTCAGCAACCATAGTCCCGCCC
CTAACTCCGCCCATCCCGCCCCTAACTCCGCCCAGTTCCGCCCATTCTCCGCCCCATGGCTGACTAATTT
TTTTTATTTATGCAGAGGCCGAGGCCGCCTCTGCCTCTGAGCTATTCCAGAAGTAGTGAGGAGGCTTTTT
TGGAGGCCTAGGCTTTTGCAAAAAGCTCCCGGGAGCTTGTATATCCATTTTCGGATCTGATCAGCACGTG
TTGACAATTAATCATCGGCATAGTATATCGGCATAGTATAATACGACAAGGTGAGGAACTAAACCATGGC
CAAGTTGACCAGTGCCGTTCCGGTGCTCACCGCGCGCGACGTCGCCGGAGCGGTCGAGTTCTGGACCGAC
CGGCTCGGGTTCTCCCGGGACTTCGTGGAGGACGACTTCGCCGGTGTGGTCCGGGACGACGTGACCCTGT
TCATCAGCGCGGTCCAGGACCAGGTGGTGCCGGACAACACCCTGGCCTGGGTGTGGGTGCGCGGCCTGGA
CGAGCTGTACGCCGAGTGGTCGGAGGTCGTGTCCACGAACTTCCGGGACGCCTCCGGGCCGGCCATGACC
GAGATCGGCGAGCAGCCGTGGGGGCGGGAGTTCGCCCTGCGCGACCCGGCCGGCAACTGCGTGCACTTCG
TGGCCGAGGAGCAGGACTGACACGTGCTACGAGATTTCGATTCCACCGCCGCCTTCTATGAAAGGTTGGG
CTTCGGAATCGTTTTCCGGGACGCCGGCTGGATGATCCTCCAGCGCGGGGATCTCATGCTGGAGTTCTTC
GCCCACCCCAACTTGTTTATTGCAGCTTATAATGGTTACAAATAAAGCAATAGCATCACAAATTTCACAA
ATAAAGCATTTTTTTCACTGCATTCTAGTTGTGGTTTGTCCAAACTCATCAATGTATCTTATCATGTCTG
TATACCGTCGACCTCTAGCTAGAGCTTGGCGTAATCATGGTCATAGCTGTTTCCTGTGTGAAATTGTTAT
CCGCTCACAATTCCACACAACATACGAGCCGGAAGCATAAAGTGTAAAGCCTGGGGTGCCTAATGAGTGA
GCTAACTCACATTAATTGCGTTGCGCTCACTGCCCGCTTTCCAGTCGGGAAACCTGTCGTGCCAGCTGCA
TTAATGAATCGGCCAACGCGCGGGGAGAGGCGGTTTGCGTATTGGGCGCTCTTCCGCTTCCTCGCTCACT
GACTCGCTGCGCTCGGTCGTTCGGCTGCGGCGAGCGGTATCAGCTCACTCAAAGGCGGTAATACGGTTAT
CCACAGAATCAGGGGATAACGCAGGAAAGAACATGTGAGCAAAAGGCCAGCAAAAGGCCAGGAACCGTAA
AAAGGCCGCGTTGCTGGCGTTTTTCCATAGGCTCCGCCCCCCTGACGAGCATCACAAAAATCGACGCTCA
AGTCAGAGGTGGCGAAACCCGACAGGACTATAAAGATACCAGGCGTTTCCCCCTGGAAGCTCCCTCGTGC
GCTCTCCTGTTCCGACCCTGCCGCTTACCGGATACCTGTCCGCCTTTCTCCCTTCGGGAAGCGTGGCGCT
TTCTCATAGCTCACGCTGTAGGTATCTCAGTTCGGTGTAGGTCGTTCGCTCCAAGCTGGGCTGTGTGCAC
GAACCCCCCGTTCAGCCCGACCGCTGCGCCTTATCCGGTAACTATCGTCTTGAGTCCAACCCGGTAAGAC
ACGACTTATCGCCACTGGCAGCAGCCACTGGTAACAGGATTAGCAGAGCGAGGTATGTAGGCGGTGCTAC
AGAGTTCTTGAAGTGGTGGCCTAACTACGGCTACACTAGAAGAACAGTATTTGGTATCTGCGCTCTGCTG
AAGCCAGTTACCTTCGGAAAAAGAGTTGGTAGCTCTTGATCCGGCAAACAAACCACCGCTGGTAGCGGTG
GTTTTTTTGTTTGCAAGCAGCAGATTACGCGCAGAAAAAAAGGATCTCAAGAAGATCCTTTGATCTTTTC
TACGGGGTCTGACGCTCAGTGGAACGAAAACTCACGTTAAGGGATTTTGGTCATGAGATTATCAAAAAGG
ATCTTCACCTAGATCCTTTTAAATTAAAAATGAAGTTTTAAATCAATCTAAAGTATATATGAGTAAACTT
GGTCTGACAGTTACCAATGCTTAATCAGTGAGGCACCTATCTCAGCGATCTGTCTATTTCGTTCATCCAT
AGTTGCCTGACTCCCCGTCGTGTAGATAACTACGATACGGGAGGGCTTACCATCTGGCCCCAGTGCTGCA
ATGATACCGCGAGACCCACGCTCACCGGCTCCAGATTTATCAGCAATAAACCAGCCAGCCGGAAGGGCCG
AGCGCAGAAGTGGTCCTGCAACTTTATCCGCCTCCATCCAGTCTATTAATTGTTGCCGGGAAGCTAGAGT
AAGTAGTTCGCCAGTTAATAGTTTGCGCAACGTTGTTGCCATTGCTACAGGCATCGTGGTGTCACGCTCG
TCGTTTGGTATGGCTTCATTCAGCTCCGGTTCCCAACGATCAAGGCGAGTTACATGATCCCCCATGTTGT
GCAAAAAAGCGGTTAGCTCCTTCGGTCCTCCGATCGTTGTCAGAAGTAAGTTGGCCGCAGTGTTATCACT
CATGGTTATGGCAGCACTGCATAATTCTCTTACTGTCATGCCATCCGTAAGATGCTTTTCTGTGACTGGT
GAGTACTCAACCAAGTCATTCTGAGAATAGTGTATGCGGCGACCGAGTTGCTCTTGCCCGGCGTCAATAC
GGGATAATACCGCGCCACATAGCAGAACTTTAAAAGTGCTCATCATTGGAAAACGTTCTTCGGGGCGAAA
ACTCTCAAGGATCTTACCGCTGTTGAGATCCAGTTCGATGTAACCCACTCGTGCACCCAACTGATCTTCA
GCATCTTTTACTTTCACCAGCGTTTCTGGGTGAGCAAAAACAGGAAGGCAAAATGCCGCAAAAAAGGGAA
TAAGGGCGACACGGAAATGTTGAATACTCATACTCTTCCTTTTTCAATATTATTGAAGCATTTATCAGGG
TTATTGTCTCATGAGCGGATACATATTTGAATGTATTTAGAAAAATAAACAAATAGGGGTTCCGCGCACA
TTTCCCCGAAAAGTGCCACCTGACGTCGACGGATCGGGAGATCTCCCGATCCCCTATGGTGCACTCTCAG
TACAATCTGCTCTGATGCCGCATAGTTAAGCCAGTATCTGCTCCCTGCTTGTGTGTTGGAGGTCGCTGAG
TAGTGCGCGAGCAAAATTTAAGCTACAACAAGGCAAGGCTTGACCGACAATTGCATGAAGAATCTGCTTA
GGGTTAGGCGTTTTGCGCTGCTTCGCGATGTACGGGCCAGATATACGCGTTGACATTGATTATTGACTAG
TTATTAATAGTAATCAATTACGGGGTCATTAGTTCATAGCCCATATATGGAGTTCCGCGTTACATAACTT
ACGGTAAATGGCCCGCCTGGCTGACCGCCCAACGACCCCCGCCCATTGACGTCAATAATGACGTATGTTC
CCATAGTAACGCCAATAGGGACTTTCCATTGACGTCAATGGGTGGAGTATTTACGGTAAACTGCCCACTT
GGCAGTACATCAAGTGTATCATATGCCAAGTACGCCCCCTATTGACGTCAATGACGGTAAATGGCCCGCC
TGGCATTATGCCCAGTACATGACCTTATGGGACTTTCCTACTTGGCAGTACATCTACGTATTAGTCATCG
CTATTACCATGGTGATGCGGTTTTGGCAGTACATCAATGGGCGTGGATAGCGGTTTGACTCACGGGGATT
TCCAAGTCTCCACCCCATTGACGTCAATGGGAGTTTGTTTTGGCACCAAAATCAACGGGACTTTCCAAAA
TGTCGTAACAACTCCGCCCCATTGACGCAAATGGGCGGTAGGCGTGTACGGTGGGAGGTCTATATAAGCA
GCGCGTTTTGCCTGTACTGGGTCTCTCTGGTTAGACCAGATCTGAGCCTGGGAGCTCTCTGGCTAACTAG
GGAACCCACTGCTTAAGCCTCAATAAAGCTTGCCTTGAGTGCTTCAAGTAGTGTGTGCCCGTCTGTTGTG
TGACTCTGGTAACTAGAGATCCCTCAGACCCTTTTAGTCAGTGTGGAAAATCTCTAGCAGTGGCGCCCGA
ACAGGGACTTGAAAGCGAAAGGGAAACCAGAGGAGCTCTCTCGACGCAGGACTCGGCTTGCTGAAGCGCG
CACGGCAAGAGGCGAGGGGCGGCGACTGGTGAGTACGCCAAAAATTTTGACTAGCGGAGGCTAGAAGGAG
AGAGATGGGTGCGAGAGCGTCAGTATTAAGCGGGGGAGAATTAGATCGCGATGGGAAAAAATTCGGTTAA
GGCCAGGGGGAAAGAAAAAATATAAATTAAAACATATAGTATGGGCAAGCAGGGAGCTAGAACGATTCGC
AGTTAATCCTGGCCTGTTAGAAACATCAGAAGGCTGTAGACAAATACTGGGACAGCTACAACCATCCCTT
CAGACAGGATCAGAAGAACTTAGATCATTATATAATACAGTAGCAACCCTCTATTGTGTGCATCAAAGGA
TAGAGATAAAAGACACCAAGGAAGCTTTAGACAAGATAGAGGAAGAGCAAAACAAAAGTAAGACCACCGC
ACAGCAAGCGGCCGCTGATCTTCAGACCTGGAGGAGGAGATATGAGGGACAATTGGAGAAGTGAATTATA
TAAATATAAAGTAGTAAAAATTGAACCATTAGGAGTAGCACCCACCAAGGCAAAGAGAAGAGTGGTGCAG
AGAGAAAAAAGAGCAGTGGGAATAGGAGCTTTGTTCCTTGGGTTCTTGGGAGCAGCAGGAAGCACTATGG
GCGCAGCGTCAATGACGCTGACGGTACAGGCCAGACAATTATTGTCTGGTATAGTGCAGCAGCAGAACAA
TTTGCTGAGGGCTATTGAGGCGCAACAGCATCTGTTGCAACTCACAGTCTGGGGCATCAAGCAGCTCCAG
GCAAGAATCCTGGCTGTGGAAAGATACCTAAAGGATCAACAGCTCCTGGGGATTTGGGGTTGCTCTGGAA
AACTCATTTGCACCACTGCTGTGCCTTGGAATGCTAGTTGGAGTAATAAATCTCTGGAACAGATTTGGAA
TCACACGACCTGGATGGAGTGGGACAGAGAAATTAACAATTACACAAGCTTAATACACTCCTTAATTGAA
GAATCGCAAAACCAGCAAGAAAAGAATGAACAAGAATTATTGGAATTAGATAAATGGGCAAGTTTGTGGA
ATTGGTTTAACATAACAAATTGGCTGTGGTATATAAAATTATTCATAATGATAGTAGGAGGCTTGGTAGG
TTTAAGAATAGTTTTTGCTGTACTTTCTATAGTGAATAGAGTTAGGCAGGGATATTCACCATTATCGTTT
CAGACCCACCTCCCAACCCCGAGGGGACCCGACAGGCCCGAAGGAATAGAAGAAGAAGGTGGAGAGAGAG
ACAGAGACAGATCCATTCGATTAGTGAACGGATCGGCACTGCGTGCGCCAATTCTGCAGACAAATGGCAG
TATTCATCCACAATTTTAAAAGAAAAGGGGGGATTGGGGGGTACAGTGCAGGGGAAAGAATAGTAGACAT
AATAGCAACAGACATACAAACTAAAGAATTACAAAAACAAATTACAAAAATTCAAAATTTTCGGGTTTAT
TACAGGGACAGCAGAGATCCAGTTTGGTTAATTAAGGTACCGAGGGCCTATTTCCCATGATTCCTTCATA
TTTGCATATACGATACAAGGCTGTTAGAGAGATAATTAGAATTAATTTGACTGTAAACACAAAGATATTA
GTACAAAATACGTGACGTAGAAAGTAATAATTTCTTGGGTAGTTTGCAGTTTTAAAATTATGTTTTAAAA
TGGACTATCATATGCTTACCGTAACTTGAAAGTATTTCGATTTCTTGGCTTTATATATCTTGTGGAAAGG
ACGAAACACCGCGACAGCCGGCCCGGAGAA
Features (pLannotate 1.2.2; 34 found; start..end, strand, type, name):
      1..76      +  misc_RNA       gRNA scaffold: guide RNA scaffold for the Streptococcus pyogenes CRISPR/Cas9 system
    107..617     +  promoter       hPGK promoter: human phosphoglycerate kinase 1 promoter
    666..851     +  CDS            KRAB: Krüppel-associated box (KRAB) transcriptional repression domain from the human zinc finger protein ZNF10 (Margolin et al., 1994)
    873..4976    +  CDS            Cas9: Cas9 (Csn1) endonuclease from the Streptococcus pyogenes Type II CRISPR/Cas system generates RNA-guided double strand breaks in DNA
   5175..5573    +  CDS            BSD: blasticidin S deaminase; Aspergillus terreus BSD; confers resistance to blasticidin
   5574..5595    +  misc_feature   MCS (fragment): pBluescript multiple cloning site
   5598..6186    +  misc_feature   WPRE: woodchuck hepatitis virus posttranscriptional regulatory element
   6237..6256    +  misc_feature   cPPT/CTS (fragment): central polypurine tract and central termination sequence of HIV-1
   6258..6491    +  LTR            3' LTR (ΔU3): self-inactivating 3' long terminal repeat (LTR) from HIV-1
   6523..6747    +  polyA_signal   bGH poly(A) signal: bovine growth hormone polyadenylation signal
   6751..6772    +  promoter       SV40 promoter (fragment): SV40 enhancer and early promoter
   6793..7221    +  rep_origin     f1 ori (sequence partly withheld): f1 bacteriophage origin of replication; arrow indicates direction of (+) strand synthesis
   7235..7564    +  promoter       SV40 promoter: SV40 enhancer and early promoter
   7612..7659    +  promoter       EM7 promoter: synthetic bacterial promoter&nbsp
   7678..8052    +  CDS            BleoR: antibiotic-binding protein; Sh ble from Streptoalloteichus hindustanus; confers resistance to bleomycin, phleomycin, and Zeocin™
   8062..8187    +  CDS            ble (fragment): BLE_KLEPN - Experimental evidence at protein level: Swiss-Prot protein existence level 1. Binding protein with a strong affinity to the bleomycin family of antibiotics. Binds to CL990; an antimitotic-antibiotic compound. From Klebsiella pneumoniae.
   8182..8303    +  polyA_signal   SV40 poly(A) signal: SV40 polyadenylation signal
   8374..8396    -  protein_bind   lac operator (fragment): The lac repressor binds to the lac operator to inhibit transcription in E. coli. This inhibition can be relieved by adding lactose or isopropyl-β-D-thiogalactopyranoside (IPTG). lac repressor encoded by lacI
   8400..8430    -  promoter       lac promoter: promoter for the E. coli lac operon
   8445..8466    -  protein_bind   CAP binding site: CAP binding activates transcription in the presence of cAMP. E. coli catabolite activator protein
   8479..8571    -  CDS            lacI (fragment): lac repressor; lacI; The lac repressor binds to the lac operator to inhibit transcription in E. coli. This inhibition can be relieved by adding lactose or isopropyl-β-D-thiogalactopyranoside (IPTG).
   8754..9342    -  rep_origin     ori: high-copy-number ColE1/pMB1/pBR322/pUC origin of replication
   9513..10373   -  CDS            AmpR: β-lactamase; bla; confers resistance to ampicillin, carbenicillin, and related antibiotics
  10374..10478   -  promoter       AmpR promoter: bla
  10537..10589   -  misc_feature   bom (fragment): basis of mobility region from pBR322
  10744..11123   +  enhancer       CMV enhancer: human cytomegalovirus immediate early enhancer
  11124..11323   +  promoter       CMV promoter: human cytomegalovirus (CMV) immediate early promoter
  11341..11521   +  LTR            5' LTR (truncated): truncated 5' long terminal repeat (LTR) from HIV-1
  11568..11693   +  misc_feature   HIV-1 Ψ: packaging signal of human immunodeficiency virus type 1
  11677..12040   +  CDS            HIV-1 gag (fragment): gag protein from human immunodeficiency virus 1; gag
  12186..12419   +  misc_feature   RRE: The Rev response element (RRE) of HIV-1 allows for Rev-dependent mRNA export from the nucleus to the cytoplasm.
  12796..12896   +  CDS            Rev (fragment): human immunodeficiency virus 1 (HIV-1) Rev protein; rev; enhances nuclear export of unspliced and incompletely spliced viral mRNAs
  12946..13063   +  misc_feature   cPPT/CTS: central polypurine tract and central termination sequence of HIV-1
  13114..13354   +  promoter       U6 promoter: RNA polymerase III promoter for human U6 snRNA
