[The description below was written by a language model from this plasmid's Addgene catalogue record and pLannotate feature annotations shown in this document.]
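Description:
Lenti-(BB)-hPGK-KRAB-dCas9-P2A-BlastR ZBED3-TSS-guide4 is an all-in-one lentiviral CRISPR interference plasmid of about 13.4 kb, built on the Lenti-(BB)-hPGK-KRAB-dCas9-P2A-BlastR backbone and designed to repress the human ZBED3 gene. It is propagated in E. coli through a high-copy ColE1/pUC-type origin with ampicillin selection (AmpR), and a recombination-deficient strain is recorded for growth, as is usual for LTR-containing plasmids. The backbone outside the viral region also carries an f1 origin and an SV40/EM7-driven bleomycin/Zeocin resistance cassette.

The transfer cassette has a third-generation, self-inactivating layout. A CMV enhancer/promoter fused to a truncated HIV-1 5' LTR drives genomic RNA production in packaging cells. It is followed by the Ψ packaging signal, a gag fragment, the RRE for Rev-dependent export, and the cPPT/CTS. The cassette ends in a WPRE and a ΔU3 3' LTR, with a bGH polyadenylation signal downstream.

Within this unit, a human U6 Pol III promoter expresses a single guide RNA, consisting of a ZBED3-targeting spacer (directed at the transcription start site, judging by the name) joined to the S. pyogenes gRNA scaffold. The hPGK promoter drives the ZNF10 KRAB repression domain fused to catalytically inactive S. pyogenes Cas9. The automated annotation labels this simply as Cas9. The record lists a C-terminal HA tag, which is not annotated in the feature table. A P2A peptide links the fusion to blasticidin S deaminase, so transduced mammalian cells can be selected with blasticidin. The guide recruits KRAB-dCas9 to its target site to silence transcription without cutting DNA. The associated publication concerns chromatin architecture in human pancreatic islets and the genetics of type 2 diabetes.
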