Addgene plasmid #125451: Lenti-(BB)-hPGK-KRAB-dCas9-P2A-BlastR ZBED3-TSS-guide4
Purpose: CRISPR-mediated repression of ZBED3. KRAB domain and Catalytically inactive Cas9 from S. pyogenes with 2A-BlastR under the hPGK promoter.
Depositing lab: Jorge Ferrer. Depositing organization: Imperial College London. Publication: Human pancreatic islet three-dimensional chromatin architecture provides insights into the genetics of type 2 diabetes. Miguel-Escalada I, Bonas-Guarch S, Cebola I, Ponsa-Cobas J, Mendieta-Esteban J, Atla G, Javierre BM, Rolando DMY, Farabella I, Morgan CC, Garcia-Hurtado J, Beucher A, Moran I, Pasquali L, Ramos-Rodriguez M, Appel EVR, Linneberg A, Gjesing AP, Witte DR, Pedersen O, Grarup N, Ravassard P, Torrents D, Mercader JM, Piemonti L, Berney T, de Koning EJP, Kerr-Conte J, Pattou F, Fedko IO, Groop L, Prokopenko I, Hansen T, Marti-Renom MA, Fraser P, Ferrer J. Nat Genet. 2019 Jun 28. pii: 10.1038/s41588-019-0457-0. doi: 10.1038/s41588-019-0457-0. PubMed 31253982.
Backbone
  Vector backbone: Lenti-(BB)-hPGK-KRAB-dCas9-P2A-BlastR
  Backbone manufacturer: Jorge Ferrer (Addgene #118155)
  Vector type: Mammalian Expression, Lentiviral, CRISPR
  Selectable markers: Blasticidin
Growth in bacteria
  Bacterial resistance: Ampicillin, 100 μg/mL
  Growth temperature: 37°C
  Growth strain: Stbl3
  Copy number: High Copy
Gene/Insert
  Gene/Insert name: KRAB-dCas9-2A-BlastR
  gRNA/shRNA sequence: CGACAGCCGGCCCGGAGAA
  Species: H. sapiens (human)
  Promoter: hPGK and U6
  Tag / fusion protein: HA (C terminal on backbone)
  Cloning method: Restriction Enzyme; 5′ cloning site Unknown (destroyed during cloning); 3′ cloning site Unknown (destroyed during cloning)
  Sequencing primers: 5′ GATCCGCCACCATGGATGC
Terms and licenses: Academic/Nonprofit Terms; Industry Terms: Not Available to Industry
How to cite: Lenti-(BB)-hPGK-KRAB-dCas9-P2A-BlastR ZBED3-TSS-guide4 was a gift from Jorge Ferrer (Addgene plasmid # 125451 ; http://n2t.net/addgene:125451 ; RRID:Addgene_125451)
