>Addgene plasmid #125451 | Lenti-(BB)-hPGK-KRAB-dCas9-P2A-BlastR ZBED3-TSS-guide4 | depositor partial sequence | sequence record 240080 | Guide RNA, gRNA scaffold
NNNNNNNNNNNTTTTNNNTTTNTATATCTTGTGGAAGGACGAAACACCGCGACAGCCGGCCCGGAGAAGT
TTTAGAGCTAGAAATAGCAAGTTAAAATAAGGCTAGTCCGTTATCAACTTGAAAAAGTGGCACCGAGTCG
GTGCTTTTTTGAATTCGCTAGCTAGGTCTTGAAAGGGGTTGGGGTTGCGCCTTTTCCAAGGCAGCCCTGG
GTTTGCGCAGGGACGCGGCTGCTCTGGGCGTGGTTCCGGGAAACGCAGCGGCGCCGACCCTGGGTCTCGC
ACATTCTTCACGTCCGTTCGCAGCGTCACCCGGATCTTCGCCGCTACCCTTGTGGGCCCCCCGGCGACGC
TTCCTGCTCCGCCCCTAAGTCGGGAAGGTTCCTTGCGGTTCGCGGCGTGCCGGACGTGACAAACGGAAGC
CGCACGTCTCACTAGTACCCTCGCAGACGGACAGCGCCAGGGAGCAATGGCAGCGCGCCGACCGCGATGG
GCTGTGGCCAATAGCGGCTGCTCAGCAGGGCGCGCCGAGAGCAGCGGCCGGGAAGGGGCGGTGCGGGAGG
CGGGGTGTGGGGCGGTAGTGTGGGCCCTGTTCCTGCCCGCGCGGTGTTCCGCATTCTGCAAGCCTCCGGA
GCGCACGTCGGCAGTCGGCTCCCTCGTTGACCGAATCACCGACCTCTCTCCCCAGGACCGGTGATCCGCC
ACCATGGATGCTAAGTCACTAACTGCCTGGTCCCGGACACTGGTGACCTTCAAGGATGTATTTGTGGACT
TCACCAGGGAGGAGTGGAAGCTGCTGGACACTGCTCAGCAGATCGTGTACAGAAATGTGATGCTGGAGAA
CTATAAGAACCTGGTTTCCTTGGGTTATCAGCTTACTAAGCCAGATGTGATCCTCCGGTTGGAGAAGGGA
GAAGAGCCCGGCGGNNCCGGCGGAGGGNCGAGGGACAAGAAGGAC
